Addgene plasmid #11336: lis-1::L4440
Depositing lab: Guy Caldwell. Depositing organization: University of Alabama at Tuscaloosa.
Backbone
  Vector backbone: L4440
  Backbone manufacturer: L4440 is available at Addgene
  Backbone size w/o insert (bp): 2790
  Vector type: Worm Expression, RNAi
Growth in bacteria
  Bacterial resistance: Ampicillin, 100 μg/mL
  Growth temperature: 37°C
  Growth strain: DH5alpha
  Copy number: High Copy
Gene/Insert
  Gene/Insert name: lis-1
  Species: C. elegans (nematode)
  Insert size (bp): 1200
  GenBank ID: NM_067354
  Entrez Gene: lis-1
  Cloning method: Restriction Enzyme
  Sequencing primers: 5′ L4440 primer (AGCGAGTCAGTGAGCGAG)
Resource information
  A portion of this plasmid was derived from a plasmid made by: Dr. Andrew Fire created the vector backbone L4440
Terms and licenses: Academic/Nonprofit Terms; Industry Terms: Not Available to Industry
Depositor comments: Full length cDNA for C. elegans open-reading frame T03F6.5, encoding the lis-1 gene, cloned into RNAi feeding vector L4440. Can be used for RNAi feeding; should result in embryonic lethality at high levels of induction. This plasmid is intended for use exclusively as a teaching resource as part of the Integrated Genomics Discovery-Based Laboratory Course. Addgene does not make any guarantee that the plasmid is suitable for research purposes.
How to cite: lis-1::L4440 was a gift from Guy Caldwell (Addgene plasmid # 11336 ; http://n2t.net/addgene:11336 ; RRID:Addgene_11336)
