[The description below was written by a language model from this plasmid's Addgene catalogue record.]
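Description:
lis-1::L4440 is an RNAi feeding plasmid for Caenorhabditis elegans, built on the L4440 backbone (about 2.8 kb without insert) and classed as a worm expression/RNAi vector. It is maintained in E. coli as a high-copy plasmid under ampicillin selection. The insert, placed by restriction enzyme cloning, is a roughly 1.2 kb full-length cDNA for the C. elegans open reading frame T03F6.5, which encodes lis-1. No feature table accompanies the record, so individual elements and the exact cloning sites are not documented here.

L4440 is generally known as a double-T7 vector: two convergent T7 promoters flank the cloning site, so that in a bacterial host supplying inducible T7 RNA polymerase both strands of the insert are transcribed and anneal to form double-stranded RNA. Worms that feed on such bacteria take up the dsRNA, which triggers systemic knockdown of the matching endogenous gene. These details come from general knowledge of the backbone rather than from the record itself. According to the depositor's comments, the construct can be used for RNAi by feeding, and knockdown of lis-1 should produce embryonic lethality at high levels of induction, which gives an easily scored phenotype. The plasmid was deposited specifically as a teaching resource for a discovery-based genomics laboratory course, and the repository does not guarantee that it is suitable for research use.
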