>Addgene plasmid #11336 | lis-1::L4440 | depositor partial sequence | sequence record 6941 | Author sequence
[1212 nt withheld, positions 1-1212]
TGA
