>Addgene plasmid #11336 | lis-1::L4440 | addgene partial sequence | sequence record 18162 | L4440 5'-AGCGAGTCAGTGAGCGAG-3'
GGCAGATCTGATATCATCGATGAATTCGAGCTCCACCGCGGTGGCGGCCGCTCTAGAACTAGTGGATCCA
CCGGTTCCATGGCTAGCCACGTGACGCGTGGATCCCCCGGGCTGCAGTCA
[808 nt withheld, positions 121-928]
